Addgene plasmid #120825: pcDNA3.2/NS5
Purpose: Ectopic expression of ZIKV protein
Depositing lab: Jan Rehwinkel. Depositing organization: University of Oxford. Publication: Infection with a Brazilian isolate of Zika virus generates RIG-I stimulatory RNA and the viral NS5 protein blocks type I IFN induction and signaling. Hertzog J, Dias Junior AG, Rigby RE, Donald CL, Mayer A, Sezgin E, Song C, Jin B, Hublitz P, Eggeling C, Kohl A, Rehwinkel J. Eur J Immunol. 2018 Mar 23. doi: 10.1002/eji.201847483. PubMed 29572905.
Backbone
  Vector backbone: pcDNA3.2
  Backbone manufacturer: Invitrogen
  Backbone size w/o insert (bp): 5535
  Vector type: Mammalian Expression
Growth in bacteria
  Bacterial resistance: Ampicillin, 100 μg/mL
  Growth temperature: 37°C
  Growth strain: DH5alpha
  Copy number: High Copy
Gene/Insert
  Gene/Insert name: NS5 ZIKV
  Promoter: CMV
  Tag / fusion protein: V5 (C terminal on backbone)
  Cloning method: Gateway Cloning
Terms and licenses: Academic/Nonprofit Terms; Industry Terms: Not Available to Industry
How to cite: pcDNA3.2/NS5 was a gift from Jan Rehwinkel (Addgene plasmid # 120825 ; http://n2t.net/addgene:120825 ; RRID:Addgene_120825)
