[The description below was written by a language model from this plasmid's Addgene catalogue record and pLannotate feature annotations shown in this document.]
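Description:
pcDNA3.2/NS5 is a mammalian expression plasmid built on the Invitrogen pcDNA3.2 Gateway destination backbone for ectopic expression of the Zika virus (ZIKV) non-structural protein NS5. It is maintained in E. coli through a high-copy ColE1/pUC-type origin and selected with ampicillin via the β-lactamase gene. An f1 origin is also present. For selection in mammalian cells, the backbone carries a neomycin phosphotransferase cassette driven by the SV40 enhancer/early promoter and terminated by the SV40 polyadenylation signal. Two full sequence records, one from the depositor and one from repository sequencing, are about 8.2 kb each and give the same feature set in the same order, differing only in the numbering start point and by two nucleotides in length.

The NS5 coding region is annotated as a roughly 2.7 kb fragment of the ZIKV polyprotein corresponding to the RNA-dependent RNA polymerase/methyltransferase. It sits between attB1 and attB2 sites, which are the products of Gateway recombination cloning. Transcription is driven by the human CMV immediate-early enhancer and promoter, and a T7 promoter lies just upstream of attB1. Downstream of attB2, a backbone-encoded V5 epitope is recorded as a C-terminal tag on NS5, allowing detection with anti-V5 antibodies, and is followed by the HSV thymidine kinase polyadenylation signal. Short matches to an HIV-1 LTR, bGH poly(A), ble, lacI and bom are annotated only as fragments and are probably backbone remnants or chance similarities rather than functional elements.

The plasmid is intended for expressing tagged NS5 in mammalian cells. The associated publication title reports that NS5 blocks type I interferon induction and signalling.
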