Features (pLannotate 1.2.2; 23 found; start..end, strand, type, name):
     36..80      -  misc_feature   bom (fragment): basis of mobility region from pBR322
    235..614     +  enhancer       CMV enhancer: human cytomegalovirus immediate early enhancer
    615..818     +  promoter       CMV promoter: human cytomegalovirus (CMV) immediate early promoter
    814..847     +  LTR            5' LTR (truncated) (fragment): truncated 5' long terminal repeat (LTR) from HIV-1
    863..881     +  promoter       T7 promoter: promoter for bacteriophage T7 RNA polymerase
    911..935     +  protein_bind   attB1: mutant version of attB; recombination site for the Gateway® BP reaction BP Clonase™
    951..3659    +  CDS            POLG_ZIKVF (fragment): Experimental evidence at protein level: Swiss-Prot protein existence level 1. [RNA-directed RNA polymerase NS5]: Replicates the viral (+) and (-) RNA genome, and performs the capping of genomes in the cytoplasm (PubMed:30951555). Methylates viral RNA cap at guanine N-7 and ribose 2'-O positions. Once sufficient NS5 is expressed, binds to the cap-proximal structure and inhibits further translation of the viral genome (By similarity). Besides its role in RNA genome replication, also prevents the establishment of a cellular antiviral state by blocking the interferon-alpha/beta (IFN-alpha/beta) si
   3661..3685    -  protein_bind   attB2: mutant version of attB; recombination site for the Gateway® BP reaction BP Clonase™
   3711..3752    +  CDS            V5 tag: epitope tag from simian virus 5
   3836..3884    +  polyA_signal   HSV TK poly(A) signal: herpes simplex virus thymidine kinase polyadenylation signal (Cole and Stacy, 1985)
   3975..3991    -  polyA_signal   bGH poly(A) signal (fragment): bovine growth hormone polyadenylation signal
   4086..4514    +  rep_origin     f1 ori (sequence partly withheld): f1 bacteriophage origin of replication; arrow indicates direction of (+) strand synthesis
   4528..4857    +  promoter       SV40 promoter: SV40 enhancer and early promoter
   4924..5715    +  CDS            neo: KKA2_KLEPN - Also known as kan, nptII. Experimental evidence at protein level: Swiss-Prot protein existence level 1. Resistance to kanamycin, neomycin, paromomycin, ribostamycin, butirosin and gentamicin B. From Klebsiella pneumoniae.
   5741..5899    +  CDS            ble (fragment): BLE_KLEPN - Experimental evidence at protein level: Swiss-Prot protein existence level 1. Binding protein with a strong affinity to the bleomycin family of antibiotics. Binds to CL990; an antimitotic-antibiotic compound. From Klebsiella pneumoniae.
   5894..6015    +  polyA_signal   SV40 poly(A) signal: SV40 polyadenylation signal
   6088..6104    -  protein_bind   lac operator: The lac repressor binds to the lac operator to inhibit transcription in E. coli. This inhibition can be relieved by adding lactose or isopropyl-β-D-thiogalactopyranoside (IPTG). lac repressor encoded by lacI
   6112..6142    -  promoter       lac promoter: promoter for the E. coli lac operon
   6157..6178    -  protein_bind   CAP binding site: CAP binding activates transcription in the presence of cAMP. E. coli catabolite activator protein
   6191..6283    -  CDS            lacI (fragment): lac repressor; lacI; The lac repressor binds to the lac operator to inhibit transcription in E. coli. This inhibition can be relieved by adding lactose or isopropyl-β-D-thiogalactopyranoside (IPTG).
   6466..7054    -  rep_origin     ori: high-copy-number ColE1/pMB1/pBR322/pUC origin of replication
   7225..8085    -  CDS            AmpR: β-lactamase; bla; confers resistance to ampicillin, carbenicillin, and related antibiotics
   8086..8190    -  promoter       AmpR promoter: bla
>Addgene plasmid #120825 | pcDNA3.2/NS5 | depositor full sequence | sequence record 229596 | pcDNA3.2/NS5 sequence 8221 bps
GACGGATCGGGAGATCTCCCGATCCCCTATGGTCGACTCTCAGTACAATCTGCTCTGATGCCGCATAGTT
AAGCCAGTATCTGCTCCCTGCTTGTGTGTTGGAGGTCGCTGAGTAGTGCGCGAGCAAAATTTAAGCTACA
ACAAGGCAAGGCTTGACCGACAATTGCATGAAGAATCTGCTTAGGGTTAGGCGTTTTGCGCTGCTTCGCG
ATGTACGGGCCAGATATACGCGTTGACATTGATTATTGACTAGTTATTAATAGTAATCAATTACGGGGTC
ATTAGTTCATAGCCCATATATGGAGTTCCGCGTTACATAACTTACGGTAAATGGCCCGCCTGGCTGACCG
CCCAACGACCCCCGCCCATTGACGTCAATAATGACGTATGTTCCCATAGTAACGCCAATAGGGACTTTCC
ATTGACGTCAATGGGTGGACTATTTACGGTAAACTGCCCACTTGGCAGTACATCAAGTGTATCATATGCC
AAGTACGCCCCCTATTGACGTCAATGACGGTAAATGGCCCGCCTGGCATTATGCCCAGTACATGACCTTA
TGGGACTTTCCTACTTGGCAGTACATCTACGTATTAGTCATCGCTATTACCATGGTGATGCGGTTTTGGC
AGTACATCAATGGGCGTGGATAGCGGTTTGACTCACGGGGATTTCCAAGTCTCCACCCCATTGACGTCAA
TGGGAGTTTGTTTTGGCACCAAAATCAACGGGACTTTCCAAAATGTCGTAACAACTCCGCCCCATTGACG
CAAATGGGCGGTAGGCGTGTACGGTGGGAGGTCTATATAAGCAGAGCTCTCTGGCTAACTAGAGAACCCA
CTGCTTACTGGCTTATCGAAATTAATACGACTCACTATAGGGAGACCCAAGCTGGCTAGTTAAGCTATCA
ACAAGTTTGTACAAAAAAGCAGGCTAGGAGGACAGCTATGGGGGGTGGAACAGGAGAGACCCTGGGAGAG
AAATGGAAGGCCCGCTTGAACCAGATGTCGGCCCTGGAGTTCTACTCCTACAAAAAGTCAGGCATCACCG
AGGTGTGCAGAGAAGAGGCCCGCCGCGCCCTCAAGGATGGTGTGGCAACGGGAGGCCATGCTGTGTCCCG
AGGAAGTGCAAAGCTGAGATGGTTGGTGGAGCGGGGATACCTGCAGCCCTATGGAAAGGTCATTGATCTT
GGATGTGGCAGAGGGGGCTGGAGTTACTACGCCGCCACCATCCGCAAAGTTCAAGAAGTGAAAGGATACA
CAAAAGGAGGCCCTGGTCATGAAGAACCCGTGTTGGTGCAAAGCTATGGGTGGAACATAGTCCGTCTTAA
GAGTGGGGTGGACGTCTTTCATATGGCGGCTGAGCCGTGTGACACGTTGCTGTGTGACATAGGTGAGTCA
TCATCTAGTCCTGAAGTGGAAGAAGCACGGACGCTCAGAGTCCTCTCCATGGTGGGGGATTGGCTTGAAA
AAAGACCAGGAGCCTTTTGTATAAAAGTGTTGTGCCCATACACCAGCACTATGATGGAAACCCTGGAGCG
ACTGCAGCGTAGGTATGGGGGAGGACTGGTCAGAGTGCCACTCTCCCGCAACTCTACACATGAGATGTAC
TGGGTCTCTGGAGCGAAAAGCAACACCATAAAAAGTGTGTCCACCACGAGCCAGCTCCTCTTGGGGCGCA
TGGACGGGCCTAGGAGGCCAGTGAAATATGAGGAGGATGTGAATCTCGGCTCTGGCACGCGGGCTGTGGT
AAGCTGCGCTGAAGCTCCCAACATGAAGATCATTGGTAACCGCATTGAAAGGATCCGCAGTGAGCACGCG
GAAACGTGGTTCTTTGACGAGAACCACCCATATAGGACATGGGCTTACCATGGAAGCTATGAGGCCCCCA
CACAAGGGTCAGCGTCCTCTCTAATAAACGGGGTTGTCAGGCTCCTGTCAAAACCCTGGGATGTGGTGAC
TGGAGTCACAGGAATAGCCATGACCGACACCACACCGTATGGTCAGCAAAGAGTTTTCAAGGAAAAAGTG
GACACTAGGGTGCCAGACCCCCAAGAAGGCACTCGTCAGGTTATGAGCATGGTCTCTTCCTGGTTGTGGA
AAGAGCTAGGCAAACACAAACGGCCACGAGTCTGTACCAAAGAAGAGTTCATCAACAAGGTTCGTAGCAA
TGCAGCATTAGGGGCAATATTTGAAGAGGAAAAAGAGTGGAAGACTGCAGTGGAAGCTGTGAACGATCCA
AGGTTCTGGGCTCTAGTGGACAAGGAAAGAGAGCACCACCTGAGAGGAGAGTGCCAGAGTTGTGTGTACA
ACATGATGGGAAAAAGAGAAAAGAAACAAGGGGAATTTGGAAAGGCCAAGGGCAGCCGCGCCATCTGGTA
TATGTGGCTAGGGGCTAGATTTCTAGAGTTCGAAGCCCTTGGATTCTTGAACGAGGATCACTGGATGGGG
AGAGAGAACTCAGGAGGTGGTGTTGAAGGGCTGGGATTACAAAGACTCGGATATGTCCTAGAAGAGATGA
GTCGCATACCAGGAGGAAGGATGTATGCAGATGACACTGCTGGCTGGGACACCCGCATCAGCAGGTTCGA
TCTGGAGAATGAAGCTCTAATCACCAACCAAATGGAGAAAGGGCATAGGGCCTTGGCATTGGCCATAATC
AAGTACACATACCAAAACAAAGTGGTAAAGGTCCTTAGACCAGCTGAAAAAGGGAAAACAGTTATGGACA
TTATTTCGAGACAAGACCAAAGGGGGAGCGGACAAGTTGTCACTTACGCTCTTAACACATTTACCAACCT
AGTGGTGCAACTCATTCGGAATATGGAGGCTGAGGAAGTTCTAGAGATGCAAGACTTGTGGCTGCTGCGG
AGGTCAGAGAAAGTGACCAACTGGTTGCAGAGCAACGGATGGGATAGGCTCAAACGAATGGCAGTCAGTG
GAGATGATTGCGTTGTGAAGCCAATTGATGATAGGTTTGCACATGCCCTCAGGTTCTTGAATGATATGGG
AAAAGTTAGGAAGGACACACAAGAGTGGAAACCCTCAACTGGATGGGACAACTGGGAAGAAGTTCCGTTT
TGCTCCCACCACTTCAACAAGCTCCATCTCAAGGACGGGAGGTCCATTGTGGTTCCCTGCCGCCACCAAG
ATGAACTGATTGGCCGGGCCCGCGTCTCTCCAGGGGCGGGATGGAGCATCCGGGAGACTGCTTGCCTAGC
AAAATCATATGCGCAAATGTGGCAGCTCCTTTATTTCCACAGAAGGGACCTCCGACTGATGGCCAATGCC
ATTTGTTCATCTGTGCCAGTTGACTGGGTTCCAACTGGGAGAACTACCTGGTCAATCCATGGAAAGGGAG
AATGGATGACCACTGAAGACATGCTTGTGGTGTGGAACAGAGTGTGGATTGAGGAGAACGACCACATGGA
AGACAAGACCCCAGTTACGAAATGGACAGACATTCCCTATTTGGGAAAAAGGGAAGACTTGTGGTGTGGA
TCTCTCATAGGGCACAGACCGCGCACCACCTGGGCTGAGAACATTAAAAACACAGTCAACATGGTGCGCA
GGATCATAGGTGATGAAGAAAAGTACATGGACTACCTATCCACCCAAGTTCGCTACTTGGGTGAAGAAGG
GTCTACACCTGGAGTGCTGGACCCAGCTTTCTTGTACAAAGTGGTTGATCTAGAGGGCCCGCGGTTCGAA
GGTAAGCCTATCCCTAACCCTCTCCTCGGTCTCGATTCTACGCGTACCGGTTAGTAATGAGTTTAAACGG
GGGAGGCTAACTGAAACACGGAAGGAGACAATACCGGAAGGAACCCGCGCTATGACGGCAATAAAAAGAC
AGAATAAAACGCACGGGTGTTGGGTCGTTTGTTCATAAACGCGGGGTTCGGTCCCAGGGCTGGCACTCTG
TCGATACCCCACCGAGACCCCATTGGGGCCAATACGCCCGCGTTTCTTCCTTTTCCCCACCCCACCCCCC
AAGTTCGGGTGAAGGCCCAGGGCTCGCAGCCAACGTCGGGGCGGCAGGCCCTGCCATAGCAGATCTGCGC
AGCTGGGGCTCTAGGGGGTATCCCC
[124 nt withheld, positions 4086-4209]
C
[32 nt withheld, positions 4211-4242]
CA
[57 nt withheld, positions 4245-4301]
A
[49 nt withheld, positions 4303-4351]
CCTTTGACGTTGGAGTCCACGTTCTTT
[37 nt withheld, positions 4379-4415]
ACCCTATCTCGGTCTATTCTTTTGATTTATAAGGGATTTTGGGGATTTCGGCCTATTGGTTAAAAAATGA
GCTGATTTAACAAAAATTTAACGCGAATTAATTCTGTGGAATGTGTGTCAGTTAGGGTGTGGAAAGTCCC
CAGGCTCCCCAGCAGGCAGAAGTATGCAAAGCATGCATCTCAATTAGTCAGCAACCAGGTGTGGAAAGTC
CCCAGGCTCCCCAGCAGGCAGAAGTATGCAAAGCATGCATCTCAATTAGTCAGCAACCATAGTCCCGCCC
CTAACTCCGCCCATCCCGCCCCTAACTCCGCCCAGTTCCGCCCATTCTCCGCCCCATGGCTGACTAATTT
TTTTTATTTATGCAGAGGCCGAGGCCGCCTCTGCCTCTGAGCTATTCCAGAAGTAGTGAGGAGGCTTTTT
TGGAGGCCTAGGCTTTTGCAAAAAGCTCCCGGGAGCTTGTATATCCATTTTCGGATCTGATCAAGAGACA
GGATGAGGATCGTTTCGCATGATTGAACAAGATGGATTGCACGCAGGTTCTCCGGCCGCTTGGGTGGAGA
GGCTATTCGGCTATGACTGGGCACAACAGACAATCGGCTGCTCTGATGCCGCCGTGTTCCGGCTGTCAGC
GCAGGGGCGCCCGGTTCTTTTTGTCAAGACCGACCTGTCCGGTGCCCTGAATGAACTGCAGGACGAGGCA
GCGCGGCTATCGTGGCTGGCCACGACGGGCGTTCCTTGCGCAGCTGTGCTCGACGTTGTCACTGAAGCGG
GAAGGGACTGGCTGCTATTGGGCGAAGTGCCGGGGCAGGATCTCCTGTCATCTCACCTTGCTCCTGCCGA
GAAAGTATCCATCATGGCTGATGCAATGCGGCGGCTGCATACGCTTGATCCGGCTACCTGCCCATTCGAC
CACCAAGCGAAACATCGCATCGAGCGAGCACGTACTCGGATGGAAGCCGGTCTTGTCGATCAGGATGATC
TGGACGAAGAGCATCAGGGGCTCGCGCCAGCCGAACTGTTCGCCAGGCTCAAGGCGCGCATGCCCGACGG
CGAGGATCTCGTCGTGACCCATGGCGATGCCTGCTTGCCGAATATCATGGTGGAAAATGGCCGCTTTTCT
GGATTCATCGACTGTGGCCGGCTGGGTGTGGCGGACCGCTATCAGGACATAGCGTTGGCTACCCGTGATA
TTGCTGAAGAGCTTGGCGGCGAATGGGCTGACCGCTTCCTCGTGCTTTACGGTATCGCCGCTCCCGATTC
GCAGCGCATCGCCTTCTATCGCCTTCTTGACGAGTTCTTCTGAGCGGGACTCTGGGGTTCGCGAAATGAC
CGACCAAGCGACGCCCAACCTGCCATCACGAGATTTCGATTCCACCGCCGCCTTCTATGAAAGGTTGGGC
TTCGGAATCGTTTTCCGGGACGCCGGCTGGATGATCCTCCAGCGCGGGGATCTCATGCTGGAGTTCTTCG
CCCACCCCAACTTGTTTATTGCAGCTTATAATGGTTACAAATAAAGCAATAGCATCACAAATTTCACAAA
TAAAGCATTTTTTTCACTGCATTCTAGTTGTGGTTTGTCCAAACTCATCAATGTATCTTATCATGTCTGT
ATACCGTCGACCTCTAGCTAGAGCTTGGCGTAATCATGGTCATAGCTGTTTCCTGTGTGAAATTGTTATC
CGCTCACAATTCCACACAACATACGAGCCGGAAGCATAAAGTGTAAAGCCTGGGGTGCCTAATGAGTGAG
CTAACTCACATTAATTGCGTTGCGCTCACTGCCCGCTTTCCAGTCGGGAAACCTGTCGTGCCAGCTGCAT
TAATGAATCGGCCAACGCGCGGGGAGAGGCGGTTTGCGTATTGGGCGCTCTTCCGCTTCCTCGCTCACTG
ACTCGCTGCGCTCGGTCGTTCGGCTGCGGCGAGCGGTATCAGCTCACTCAAAGGCGGTAATACGGTTATC
CACAGAATCAGGGGATAACGCAGGAAAGAACATGTGAGCAAAAGGCCAGCAAAAGGCCAGGAACCGTAAA
AAGGCCGCGTTGCTGGCGTTTTTCCATAGGCTCCGCCCCCCTGACGAGCATCACAAAAATCGACGCTCAA
GTCAGAGGTGGCGAAACCCGACAGGACTATAAAGATACCAGGCGTTTCCCCCTGGAAGCTCCCTCGTGCG
CTCTCCTGTTCCGACCCTGCCGCTTACCGGATACCTGTCCGCCTTTCTCCCTTCGGGAAGCGTGGCGCTT
TCTCAATGCTCACGCTGTAGGTATCTCAGTTCGGTGTAGGTCGTTCGCTCCAAGCTGGGCTGTGTGCACG
AACCCCCCGTTCAGCCCGACCGCTGCGCCTTATCCGGTAACTATCGTCTTGAGTCCAACCCGGTAAGACA
CGACTTATCGCCACTGGCAGCAGCCACTGGTAACAGGATTAGCAGAGCGAGGTATGTAGGCGGTGCTACA
GAGTTCTTGAAGTGGTGGCCTAACTACGGCTACACTAGAAGGACAGTATTTGGTATCTGCGCTCTGCTGA
AGCCAGTTACCTTCGGAAAAAGAGTTGGTAGCTCTTGATCCGGCAAACAAACCACCGCTGGTAGCGGTGG
TTTTTTTGTTTGCAAGCAGCAGATTACGCGCAGAAAAAAAGGATCTCAAGAAGATCCTTTGATCTTTTCT
ACGGGGTCTGACGCTCAGTGGAACGAAAACTCACGTTAAGGGATTTTGGTCATGAGATTATCAAAAAGGA
TCTTCACCTAGATCCTTTTAAATTAAAAATGAAGTTTTAAATCAATCTAAAGTATATATGAGTAAACTTG
GTCTGACAGTTACCAATGCTTAATCAGTGAGGCACCTATCTCAGCGATCTGTCTATTTCGTTCATCCATA
GTTGCCTGACTCCCCGTCGTGTAGATAACTACGATACGGGAGGGCTTACCATCTGGCCCCAGTGCTGCAA
TGATACCGCGAGACCCACGCTCACCGGCTCCAGATTTATCAGCAATAAACCAGCCAGCCGGAAGGGCCGA
GCGCAGAAGTGGTCCTGCAACTTTATCCGCCTCCATCCAGTCTATTAATTGTTGCCGGGAAGCTAGAGTA
AGTAGTTCGCCAGTTAATAGTTTGCGCAACGTTGTTGCCATTGCTACAGGCATCGTGGTGTCACGCTCGT
CGTTTGGTATGGCTTCATTCAGCTCCGGTTCCCAACGATCAAGGCGAGTTACATGATCCCCCATGTTGTG
CAAAAAAGCGGTTAGCTCCTTCGGTCCTCCGATCGTTGTCAGAAGTAAGTTGGCCGCAGTGTTATCACTC
ATGGTTATGGCAGCACTGCATAATTCTCTTACTGTCATGCCATCCGTAAGATGCTTTTCTGTGACTGGTG
AGTACTCAACCAAGTCATTCTGAGAATAGTGTATGCGGCGACCGAGTTGCTCTTGCCCGGCGTCAATACG
GGATAATACCGCGCCACATAGCAGAACTTTAAAAGTGCTCATCATTGGAAAACGTTCTTCGGGGCGAAAA
CTCTCAAGGATCTTACCGCTGTTGAGATCCAGTTCGATGTAACCCACTCGTGCACCCAACTGATCTTCAG
CATCTTTTACTTTCACCAGCGTTTCTGGGTGAGCAAAAACAGGAAGGCAAAATGCCGCAAAAAAGGGAAT
AAGGGCGACACGGAAATGTTGAATACTCATACTCTTCCTTTTTCAATATTATTGAAGCATTTATCAGGGT
TATTGTCTCATGAGCGGATACATATTTGAATGTATTTAGAAAAATAAACAAATAGGGGTTCCGCGCACAT
TTCCCCGAAAAGTGCCACCTGACGTC
