Features (pLannotate 1.2.2; 23 found; start..end, strand, type, name):
      1..204     +  promoter       CMV promoter: human cytomegalovirus (CMV) immediate early promoter
    200..233     +  LTR            5' LTR (truncated) (fragment): truncated 5' long terminal repeat (LTR) from HIV-1
    249..267     +  promoter       T7 promoter: promoter for bacteriophage T7 RNA polymerase
    297..321     +  protein_bind   attB1: mutant version of attB; recombination site for the Gateway® BP reaction BP Clonase™
    339..3047    +  CDS            POLG_ZIKVF (fragment): Experimental evidence at protein level: Swiss-Prot protein existence level 1. [RNA-directed RNA polymerase NS5]: Replicates the viral (+) and (-) RNA genome, and performs the capping of genomes in the cytoplasm (PubMed:30951555). Methylates viral RNA cap at guanine N-7 and ribose 2'-O positions. Once sufficient NS5 is expressed, binds to the cap-proximal structure and inhibits further translation of the viral genome (By similarity). Besides its role in RNA genome replication, also prevents the establishment of a cellular antiviral state by blocking the interferon-alpha/beta (IFN-alpha/beta) si
   3049..3073    -  protein_bind   attB2: mutant version of attB; recombination site for the Gateway® BP reaction BP Clonase™
   3099..3140    +  CDS            V5 tag: epitope tag from simian virus 5
   3224..3272    +  polyA_signal   HSV TK poly(A) signal: herpes simplex virus thymidine kinase polyadenylation signal (Cole and Stacy, 1985)
   3363..3379    -  polyA_signal   bGH poly(A) signal (fragment): bovine growth hormone polyadenylation signal
   3474..3902    +  rep_origin     f1 ori (sequence partly withheld): f1 bacteriophage origin of replication; arrow indicates direction of (+) strand synthesis
   3916..4245    +  promoter       SV40 promoter: SV40 enhancer and early promoter
   4312..5103    +  CDS            neo: KKA2_KLEPN - Also known as kan, nptII. Experimental evidence at protein level: Swiss-Prot protein existence level 1. Resistance to kanamycin, neomycin, paromomycin, ribostamycin, butirosin and gentamicin B. From Klebsiella pneumoniae.
   5129..5287    +  CDS            ble (fragment): BLE_KLEPN - Experimental evidence at protein level: Swiss-Prot protein existence level 1. Binding protein with a strong affinity to the bleomycin family of antibiotics. Binds to CL990; an antimitotic-antibiotic compound. From Klebsiella pneumoniae.
   5282..5403    +  polyA_signal   SV40 poly(A) signal: SV40 polyadenylation signal
   5476..5492    -  protein_bind   lac operator: The lac repressor binds to the lac operator to inhibit transcription in E. coli. This inhibition can be relieved by adding lactose or isopropyl-β-D-thiogalactopyranoside (IPTG). lac repressor encoded by lacI
   5500..5530    -  promoter       lac promoter: promoter for the E. coli lac operon
   5545..5566    -  protein_bind   CAP binding site: CAP binding activates transcription in the presence of cAMP. E. coli catabolite activator protein
   5579..5671    -  CDS            lacI (fragment): lac repressor; lacI; The lac repressor binds to the lac operator to inhibit transcription in E. coli. This inhibition can be relieved by adding lactose or isopropyl-β-D-thiogalactopyranoside (IPTG).
   5854..6442    -  rep_origin     ori: high-copy-number ColE1/pMB1/pBR322/pUC origin of replication
   6613..7473    -  CDS            AmpR: β-lactamase; bla; confers resistance to ampicillin, carbenicillin, and related antibiotics
   7474..7578    -  promoter       AmpR promoter: bla
   7637..7689    -  misc_feature   bom (fragment): basis of mobility region from pBR322
   7844..8223    +  enhancer       CMV enhancer: human cytomegalovirus immediate early enhancer
>Addgene plasmid #120825 | pcDNA3.2/NS5 | addgene full sequence | sequence record 234618 | Addgene NGS Result
GTGATGCGGTTTTGGCAGTACATCAATGGGCGTGGATAGCGGTTTGACTCACGGGGATTTCCAAGTCTCC
ACCCCATTGACGTCAATGGGAGTTTGTTTTGGCACCAAAATCAACGGGACTTTCCAAAATGTCGTAACAA
CTCCGCCCCATTGACGCAAATGGGCGGTAGGCGTGTACGGTGGGAGGTCTATATAAGCAGAGCTCTCTGG
CTAACTAGAGAACCCACTGCTTACTGGCTTATCGAAATTAATACGACTCACTATAGGGAGACCCAAGCTG
GCTAGTTAAGCTATCAACAAGTTTGTACAAAAAAGCAGGCTTCAGGAGGACAGCTATGGGGGGTGGAACA
GGAGAGACCCTGGGAGAGAAATGGAAGGCCCGCTTGAACCAGATGTCGGCCCTGGAGTTCTACTCCTACA
AAAAGTCAGGCATCACCGAGGTGTGCAGAGAAGAGGCCCGCCGCGCCCTCAAGGATGGTGTGGCAACGGG
AGGCCATGCTGTGTCCCGAGGAAGTGCAAAGCTGAGATGGTTGGTGGAGCGGGGATACCTGCAGCCCTAT
GGAAAGGTCATTGATCTTGGATGTGGCAGAGGGGGCTGGAGTTACTACGCCGCCACCATCCGCAAAGTTC
AAGAAGTGAAAGGATACACAAAAGGAGGCCCTGGTCATGAAGAACCCGTGTTGGTGCAAAGCTATGGGTG
GAACATAGTCCGTCTTAAGAGTGGGGTGGACGTCTTTCATATGGCGGCTGAGCCGTGTGACACGTTGCTG
TGTGACATAGGTGAGTCATCATCTAGTCCTGAAGTGGAAGAAGCACGGACGCTCAGAGTCCTCTCCATGG
TGGGGGATTGGCTTGAAAAAAGACCAGGAGCCTTTTGTATAAAAGTGTTGTGCCCATACACCAGCACTAT
GATGGAAACCCTGGAGCGACTGCAGCGTAGGTATGGGGGAGGACTGGTCAGAGTGCCACTCTCCCGCAAC
TCTACACATGAGATGTACTGGGTCTCTGGAGCGAAAAGCAACACCATAAAAAGTGTGTCCACCACGAGCC
AGCTCCTCTTGGGGCGCATGGACGGGCCTAGGAGGCCAGTGAAATATGAGGAGGATGTGAATCTCGGCTC
TGGCACGCGGGCTGTGGTAAGCTGCGCTGAAGCTCCCAACATGAAGATCATTGGTAACCGCATTGAAAGG
ATCCGCAGTGAGCACGCGGAAACGTGGTTCTTTGACGAGAACCACCCATATAGGACATGGGCTTACCATG
GAAGCTATGAGGCCCCCACACAAGGGTCAGCGTCCTCTCTAATAAACGGGGTTGTCAGGCTCCTGTCAAA
ACCCTGGGATGTGGTGACTGGAGTCACAGGAATAGCCATGACCGACACCACACCGTATGGTCAGCAAAGA
GTTTTCAAGGAAAAAGTGGACACTAGGGTGCCAGACCCCCAAGAAGGCACTCGTCAGGTTATGAGCATGG
TCTCTTCCTGGTTGTGGAAAGAGCTAGGCAAACACAAACGGCCACGAGTCTGTACCAAAGAAGAGTTCAT
CAACAAGGTTCGTAGCAATGCAGCATTAGGGGCAATATTTGAAGAGGAAAAAGAGTGGAAGACTGCAGTG
GAAGCTGTGAACGATCCAAGGTTCTGGGCTCTAGTGGACAAGGAAAGAGAGCACCACCTGAGAGGAGAGT
GCCAGAGTTGTGTGTACAACATGATGGGAAAAAGAGAAAAGAAACAAGGGGAATTTGGAAAGGCCAAGGG
CAGCCGCGCCATCTGGTATATGTGGCTAGGGGCTAGATTTCTAGAGTTCGAAGCCCTTGGATTCTTGAAC
GAGGATCACTGGATGGGGAGAGAGAACTCAGGAGGTGGTGTTGAAGGGCTGGGATTACAAAGACTCGGAT
ATGTCCTAGAAGAGATGAGTCGCATACCAGGAGGAAGGATGTATGCAGATGACACTGCTGGCTGGGACAC
CCGCATCAGCAGGTTCGATCTGGAGAATGAAGCTCTAATCACCAACCAAATGGAGAAAGGGCATAGGGCC
TTGGCATTGGCCATAATCAAGTACACATACCAAAACAAAGTGGTAAAGGTCCTTAGACCAGCTGAAAAAG
GGAAAACAGTTATGGACATTATTTCGAGACAAGACCAAAGGGGGAGCGGACAAGTTGTCACTTACGCTCT
TAACACATTTACCAACCTAGTGGTGCAACTCATTCGGAATATGGAGGCTGAGGAAGTTCTAGAGATGCAA
GACTTGTGGCTGCTGCGGAGGTCAGAGAAAGTGACCAACTGGTTGCAGAGCAACGGATGGGATAGGCTCA
AACGAATGGCAGTCAGTGGAGATGATTGCGTTGTGAAGCCAATTGATGATAGGTTTGCACATGCCCTCAG
GTTCTTGAATGATATGGGAAAAGTTAGGAAGGACACACAAGAGTGGAAACCCTCAACTGGATGGGACAAC
TGGGAAGAAGTTCCGTTTTGCTCCCACCACTTCAACAAGCTCCATCTCAAGGACGGGAGGTCCATTGTGG
TTCCCTGCCGCCACCAAGATGAACTGATTGGCCGGGCCCGCGTCTCTCCAGGGGCGGGATGGAGCATCCG
GGAGACTGCTTGCCTAGCAAAATCATATGCGCAAATGTGGCAGCTCCTTTATTTCCACAGAAGGGACCTC
CGACTGATGGCCAATGCCATTTGTTCATCTGTGCCAGTTGACTGGGTTCCAACTGGGAGAACTACCTGGT
CAATCCATGGAAAGGGAGAATGGATGACCACTGAAGACATGCTTGTGGTGTGGAACAGAGTGTGGATTGA
GGAGAACGACCACATGGAAGACAAGACCCCAGTTACGAAATGGACAGACATTCCCTATTTGGGAAAAAGG
GAAGACTTGTGGTGTGGATCTCTCATAGGGCACAGACCGCGCACCACCTGGGCTGAGAACATTAAAAACA
CAGTCAACATGGTGCGCAGGATCATAGGTGATGAAGAAAAGTACATGGACTACCTATCCACCCAAGTTCG
CTACTTGGGTGAAGAAGGGTCTACACCTGGAGTGCTGGACCCAGCTTTCTTGTACAAAGTGGTTGATCTA
GAGGGCCCGCGGTTCGAAGGTAAGCCTATCCCTAACCCTCTCCTCGGTCTCGATTCTACGCGTACCGGTT
AGTAATGAGTTTAAACGGGGGAGGCTAACTGAAACACGGAAGGAGACAATACCGGAAGGAACCCGCGCTA
TGACGGCAATAAAAAGACAGAATAAAACGCACGGGTGTTGGGTCGTTTGTTCATAAACGCGGGGTTCGGT
CCCAGGGCTGGCACTCTGTCGATACCCCACCGAGACCCCATTGGGGCCAATACGCCCGCGTTTCTTCCTT
TTCCCCACCCCACCCCCCAAGTTCGGGTGAAGGCCCAGGGCTCGCAGCCAACGTCGGGGCGGCAGGCCCT
GCCATAGCAGATCTGCGCAGCTGGGGCTCTAGGGGGTATCCCC
[124 nt withheld, positions 3474-3597]
C
[91 nt withheld, positions 3599-3689]
A
[49 nt withheld, positions 3691-3739]
CCTTTGACGTTGGAGTCCACGTTCTTT
[37 nt withheld, positions 3767-3803]
ACCCTATCTCGGTCTATTCTTTTGATTTATAAGGGATTTTGCCGATTTCGGCCTATTGGTTAAAAAATGA
GCTGATTTAACAAAAATTTAACGCGAATTAATTCTGTGGAATGTGTGTCAGTTAGGGTGTGGAAAGTCCC
CAGGCTCCCCAGCAGGCAGAAGTATGCAAAGCATGCATCTCAATTAGTCAGCAACCAGGTGTGGAAAGTC
CCCAGGCTCCCCAGCAGGCAGAAGTATGCAAAGCATGCATCTCAATTAGTCAGCAACCATAGTCCCGCCC
CTAACTCCGCCCATCCCGCCCCTAACTCCGCCCAGTTCCGCCCATTCTCCGCCCCATGGCTGACTAATTT
TTTTTATTTATGCAGAGGCCGAGGCCGCCTCTGCCTCTGAGCTATTCCAGAAGTAGTGAGGAGGCTTTTT
TGGAGGCCTAGGCTTTTGCAAAAAGCTCCCGGGAGCTTGTATATCCATTTTCGGATCTGATCAAGAGACA
GGATGAGGATCGTTTCGCATGATTGAACAAGATGGATTGCACGCAGGTTCTCCGGCCGCTTGGGTGGAGA
GGCTATTCGGCTATGACTGGGCACAACAGACAATCGGCTGCTCTGATGCCGCCGTGTTCCGGCTGTCAGC
GCAGGGGCGCCCGGTTCTTTTTGTCAAGACCGACCTGTCCGGTGCCCTGAATGAACTGCAGGACGAGGCA
GCGCGGCTATCGTGGCTGGCCACGACGGGCGTTCCTTGCGCAGCTGTGCTCGACGTTGTCACTGAAGCGG
GAAGGGACTGGCTGCTATTGGGCGAAGTGCCGGGGCAGGATCTCCTGTCATCTCACCTTGCTCCTGCCGA
GAAAGTATCCATCATGGCTGATGCAATGCGGCGGCTGCATACGCTTGATCCGGCTACCTGCCCATTCGAC
CACCAAGCGAAACATCGCATCGAGCGAGCACGTACTCGGATGGAAGCCGGTCTTGTCGATCAGGATGATC
TGGACGAAGAGCATCAGGGGCTCGCGCCAGCCGAACTGTTCGCCAGGCTCAAGGCGCGCATGCCCGACGG
CGAGGATCTCGTCGTGACCCATGGCGATGCCTGCTTGCCGAATATCATGGTGGAAAATGGCCGCTTTTCT
GGATTCATCGACTGTGGCCGGCTGGGTGTGGCGGACCGCTATCAGGACATAGCGTTGGCTACCCGTGATA
TTGCTGAAGAGCTTGGCGGCGAATGGGCTGACCGCTTCCTCGTGCTTTACGGTATCGCCGCTCCCGATTC
GCAGCGCATCGCCTTCTATCGCCTTCTTGACGAGTTCTTCTGAGCGGGACTCTGGGGTTCGCGAAATGAC
CGACCAAGCGACGCCCAACCTGCCATCACGAGATTTCGATTCCACCGCCGCCTTCTATGAAAGGTTGGGC
TTCGGAATCGTTTTCCGGGACGCCGGCTGGATGATCCTCCAGCGCGGGGATCTCATGCTGGAGTTCTTCG
CCCACCCCAACTTGTTTATTGCAGCTTATAATGGTTACAAATAAAGCAATAGCATCACAAATTTCACAAA
TAAAGCATTTTTTTCACTGCATTCTAGTTGTGGTTTGTCCAAACTCATCAATGTATCTTATCATGTCTGT
ATACCGTCGACCTCTAGCTAGAGCTTGGCGTAATCATGGTCATAGCTGTTTCCTGTGTGAAATTGTTATC
CGCTCACAATTCCACACAACATACGAGCCGGAAGCATAAAGTGTAAAGCCTGGGGTGCCTAATGAGTGAG
CTAACTCACATTAATTGCGTTGCGCTCACTGCCCGCTTTCCAGTCGGGAAACCTGTCGTGCCAGCTGCAT
TAATGAATCGGCCAACGCGCGGGGAGAGGCGGTTTGCGTATTGGGCGCTCTTCCGCTTCCTCGCTCACTG
ACTCGCTGCGCTCGGTCGTTCGGCTGCGGCGAGCGGTATCAGCTCACTCAAAGGCGGTAATACGGTTATC
CACAGAATCAGGGGATAACGCAGGAAAGAACATGTGAGCAAAAGGCCAGCAAAAGGCCAGGAACCGTAAA
AAGGCCGCGTTGCTGGCGTTTTTCCATAGGCTCCGCCCCCCTGACGAGCATCACAAAAATCGACGCTCAA
GTCAGAGGTGGCGAAACCCGACAGGACTATAAAGATACCAGGCGTTTCCCCCTGGAAGCTCCCTCGTGCG
CTCTCCTGTTCCGACCCTGCCGCTTACCGGATACCTGTCCGCCTTTCTCCCTTCGGGAAGCGTGGCGCTT
TCTCATAGCTCACGCTGTAGGTATCTCAGTTCGGTGTAGGTCGTTCGCTCCAAGCTGGGCTGTGTGCACG
AACCCCCCGTTCAGCCCGACCGCTGCGCCTTATCCGGTAACTATCGTCTTGAGTCCAACCCGGTAAGACA
CGACTTATCGCCACTGGCAGCAGCCACTGGTAACAGGATTAGCAGAGCGAGGTATGTAGGCGGTGCTACA
GAGTTCTTGAAGTGGTGGCCTAACTACGGCTACACTAGAAGAACAGTATTTGGTATCTGCGCTCTGCTGA
AGCCAGTTACCTTCGGAAAAAGAGTTGGTAGCTCTTGATCCGGCAAACAAACCACCGCTGGTAGCGGTGG
TTTTTTTGTTTGCAAGCAGCAGATTACGCGCAGAAAAAAAGGATCTCAAGAAGATCCTTTGATCTTTTCT
ACGGGGTCTGACGCTCAGTGGAACGAAAACTCACGTTAAGGGATTTTGGTCATGAGATTATCAAAAAGGA
TCTTCACCTAGATCCTTTTAAATTAAAAATGAAGTTTTAAATCAATCTAAAGTATATATGAGTAAACTTG
GTCTGACAGTTACCAATGCTTAATCAGTGAGGCACCTATCTCAGCGATCTGTCTATTTCGTTCATCCATA
GTTGCCTGACTCCCCGTCGTGTAGATAACTACGATACGGGAGGGCTTACCATCTGGCCCCAGTGCTGCAA
TGATACCGCGAGACCCACGCTCACCGGCTCCAGATTTATCAGCAATAAACCAGCCAGCCGGAAGGGCCGA
GCGCAGAAGTGGTCCTGCAACTTTATCCGCCTCCATCCAGTCTATTAATTGTTGCCGGGAAGCTAGAGTA
AGTAGTTCGCCAGTTAATAGTTTGCGCAACGTTGTTGCCATTGCTACAGGCATCGTGGTGTCACGCTCGT
CGTTTGGTATGGCTTCATTCAGCTCCGGTTCCCAACGATCAAGGCGAGTTACATGATCCCCCATGTTGTG
CAAAAAAGCGGTTAGCTCCTTCGGTCCTCCGATCGTTGTCAGAAGTAAGTTGGCCGCAGTGTTATCACTC
ATGGTTATGGCAGCACTGCATAATTCTCTTACTGTCATGCCATCCGTAAGATGCTTTTCTGTGACTGGTG
AGTACTCAACCAAGTCATTCTGAGAATAGTGTATGCGGCGACCGAGTTGCTCTTGCCCGGCGTCAATACG
GGATAATACCGCGCCACATAGCAGAACTTTAAAAGTGCTCATCATTGGAAAACGTTCTTCGGGGCGAAAA
CTCTCAAGGATCTTACCGCTGTTGAGATCCAGTTCGATGTAACCCACTCGTGCACCCAACTGATCTTCAG
CATCTTTTACTTTCACCAGCGTTTCTGGGTGAGCAAAAACAGGAAGGCAAAATGCCGCAAAAAAGGGAAT
AAGGGCGACACGGAAATGTTGAATACTCATACTCTTCCTTTTTCAATATTATTGAAGCATTTATCAGGGT
TATTGTCTCATGAGCGGATACATATTTGAATGTATTTAGAAAAATAAACAAATAGGGGTTCCGCGCACAT
TTCCCCGAAAAGTGCCACCTGACGTCGACGGATCGGGAGATCTCCCGATCCCCTATGGTGCACTCTCAGT
ACAATCTGCTCTGATGCCGCATAGTTAAGCCAGTATCTGCTCCCTGCTTGTGTGTTGGAGGTCGCTGAGT
AGTGCGCGAGCAAAATTTAAGCTACAACAAGGCAAGGCTTGACCGACAATTGCATGAAGAATCTGCTTAG
GGTTAGGCGTTTTGCGCTGCTTCGCGATGTACGGGCCAGATATACGCGTTGACATTGATTATTGACTAGT
TATTAATAGTAATCAATTACGGGGTCATTAGTTCATAGCCCATATATGGAGTTCCGCGTTACATAACTTA
CGGTAAATGGCCCGCCTGGCTGACCGCCCAACGACCCCCGCCCATTGACGTCAATAATGACGTATGTTCC
CATAGTAACGCCAATAGGGACTTTCCATTGACGTCAATGGGTGGAGTATTTACGGTAAACTGCCCACTTG
GCAGTACATCAAGTGTATCATATGCCAAGTACGCCCCCTATTGACGTCAATGACGGTAAATGGCCCGCCT
GGCATTATGCCCAGTACATGACCTTATGGGACTTTCCTACTTGGCAGTACATCTACGTATTAGTCATCGC
TATTACCATG
